>Addgene plasmid #146297 | pCIneo-lambdaN-HA-HsTNRC6A-delMII_F | depositor full sequence | sequence record 288742 | Full Sequence
TCAATATTGGCCATTAGCCATATTATTCATTGGTTATATAGCATAAATCAATATTGGCTATTGGCCATTG
CATACGTTGTATCTATATCATAATATGTACATTTATATTGGCTCATGTCCAATATGACCGCCATGTTGGC
ATTGATTATTGACTAGTTATTAATAGTAATCAATTACGGGGTCATTAGTTCATAGCCCATATATGGAGTT
CCGCGTTACATAACTTACGGTAAATGGCCCGCCTGGCTGACCGCCCAACGACCCCCGCCCATTGACGTCA
ATAATGACGTATGTTCCCATAGTAACGCCAATAGGGACTTTCCATTGACGTCAATGGGTGGAGTATTTAC
GGTAAACTGCCCACTTGGCAGTACATCAAGTGTATCATATGCCAAGTCCGCCCCCTATTGACGTCAATGA
CGGTAAATGGCCCGCCTGGCATTATGCCCAGTACATGACCTTACGGGACTTTCCTACTTGGCAGTACATC
TACGTATTAGTCATCGCTATTACCATGGTGATGCGGTTTTGGCAGTACACCAATGGGCGTGGATAGCGGT
TTGACTCACGGGGATTTCCAAGTCTCCACCCCATTGACGTCAATGGGAGTTTGTTTTGGCACCAAAATCA
ACGGGACTTTCCAAAATGTCGTAACAACTGCGATCGCCCGCCCCGTTGACGCAAATGGGCGGTAGGCGTG
TACGGTGGGAGGTCTATATAAGCAGAGCTCGTTTAGTGAACCGTCAGATCACTAGAAGCTTTATTGCGGT
AGTTTATCACAGTTAAATTGCTAACGCAGTCAGTGCTTCTGACACAACAGTCTCGAACTTAAGCTGCAGT
GACTCTCTTAAGGTAGCCTTGCAGAAGTTGGTCGTGAGGCACTGGGCAGGTAAGTATCAAGGTTACAAGA
CAGGTTTAAGGAGACCAATAGAAACTGGGCTTGTCGAGACAGAGAAGACTCTTGCGTTTCTGATAGGCAC
CTATTGGTCTTACTGACATCCACTTTGCCTTTCTCTCCACAGGTGTCCACTCCCAGTTCAATTACAGCTC
TTAAGGCTAGAGTACTTAATACGACTCACTATAGGCTAGCCACCATGGACGCACAAACACGACGACGTGA
GCGTCGCGCTGAGAAACAAGCTCAATGGAAAGCTGCAAACCCACCGCTCGAGATGGCTTACCCATACGAT
GTTCCAGATTACGCTATGGATGCTGATTCTGCCTCCAGTTCTGAATCAGAGAGAAACATCACTATCATGG
CTTCAGGGAACACAGGTGGTGAAAAAGATGGCCTTCGGAATAGCACTGGACTTGGTTCCCAAAACAAGTT
TGTAGTTGGTAGCAGCAGCAATAATGTGGGCCATGGAAGTAGTACTGGGCCATGGGGTTTTTCCCATGGA
GCCATAATAAGCACATGTCAGGTCTCTGTGGATGCTCCTGAAAGCAAATCTGAAAGTAGCAACAATAGAA
TGAATGCTTGGGGCACTGTAAGTTCTTCATCAAATGGAGGGTTAAATCCAAGCACTTTGAATTCAGCTAG
CAACCATGGTGCCTGGCCAGTATTAGAGAACAATGGACTTGCCCTAAAAGGGCCTGTAGGGAGTGGTAGT
TCTGGCATTAATATTCAGTGCAGTACTATAGGCCAGATGCCTAACAATCAGAGTATTAACTCTAAAGTGA
GTGGTGGTTCTACCCATGGTACCTGGGGAAGCCTTCAGGAAACTTGTGAATCTGAAGTAAGTGGTACACA
GAAGGTTTCATTCAGTGGTCAACCTCAAAATATTACCACTGAAATGACTGGACCAAATAACACTACTAAC
TTTATGACCTCTAGTTTACCAAACTCCGGTTCAGTGCAGAATAATGAGCTGCCTAGTAGTAACACAGGGG
CCTGGCGTGTGAGCACAATGAATCATCCTCAGATGCAGGCTCCATCAGGTATGAATGGCACTTCCCTTTC
TCACCTTAGCAATGGAGAGTCAAAAAGTGGAGGCTCTTATGGTACTACATGGGGTGCCTATGGTTCTAAT
TACTCTGGAGACAAATGTTCAGGCCCTAATGGCCAAGCTAATGGTGACACTGTGAATGCAACTCTAATGC
AGCCTGGCGTAAATGGTCCTATGGGCACTAACTTTCAAGTTAACACAAACAAAGGAGGTGGTGTGTGGGA
ATCTGGTGCAGCAAACTCCCAGAGTACATCATGGGGAAGTGGAAATGGCGCAAATTCTGGAGGAAGTCGA
AGAGGATGGGGAACCCCTGCACAAAACACTGGCACTAATTTACCCAGCGTTGAGTGGAACAAACTGCCTA
GCAATCAGCATTCCAATGATAGTGCAAATGGCAATGGTAAGACGTTTACAAATGGATGGAAATCTACTGA
GGAAGAGGATCAGGGTTCTGCCACATCTCAGACAAATGAGCAAAGCAGTGTGTGGGCCAAAACAGGAGGT
ACAGTGGAGAGCGATGGTAGTACAGAAAGCACTGGACGCCTTGAGGAAAAAGGAACTGGGGAAAGTCAGA
GTAGAGACAGAAGAAAAATTGATCAGCACACATTACTCCAAAGCATTGTAAACAGAACTGACTTAGATCC
ACGTGTCCTGTCCAACTCTGGTTGGGGACAGACTCCTATTAAGCAGAATACTGCCTGGGATACAGAAACA
TCACCTAGAGGGGAACGAAAGACTGACAATGGGACAGAGGCCTGGGGAAGCTCTGCAACACAGACTTTTA
ACTCAGGGGCATGTATAGATAAGACTAGCCCTAATGGTAATGATACCTCATCTGTATCAGGGTGGGGCGA
TCCCAAACCTGCTCTGAGGTGGGGAGATTCCAAAGGCTCAAACTGCCAGGGGGGGTGGGAAGATGATTCT
GCTGCTACAGGAATGGTCAAGAGCAATCAGTGGGGGAATTGCAAAGAGGAGAAGGCTGCATGGAATGACT
CGCAAAAGAATAAACAGGGATGGGGTGATGGACAAAAATCAAGCCAAGGGTGGTCTGTTTCTGCCAGTGA
TAACTGGGGAGAAACTTCAAGGAATAACCATTGGGGTGAGGCCAATAAGAAATCCAGCTCAGGAGGTAGT
GACAGTGACAGGTCCGTTTCCGGTTGGAACGAACTTGGTAAAACTAGTTCTTTCACTTGGGGAAACAACA
TAAATCCAAATAATTCATCAGGATGGGATGAATCTTCTAAACCTACTCCTTCCCAGGGATGGGGAGACCC
TCCAAAGTCTAATCAGTCTCTAGGTTGGGGAGATTCGTCAAAGCCAGTCAGCTCTCCAGACTGGAACAAG
CAACAAGACATTGTTGGATCTTGGGGAATCCCACCAGCTACAGGCAAACCTCCTGGTACAGGCTGGCTGG
GGGGACCTATACCAGCCCCAGCAAAAGAAGAAGTCCCAAATGGCAACAGCCGTTCAGACCAGCAAGCACA
GGTACATCAGCTGCTAACGCCTGCAAGTGCCATCTCAAACAAAGAGGCAAGCAGTGGCTCTGGCTGGGGT
GAGCCCTGGGGGGAGCCTTCTACTCCAGCCACAACTGTGGATAATGGTACTTCAGCATGGGGTAAGCCCA
TAGACAGTGGTCCCAGCTGGGGGGAACCCATTGCTGCGGCATCCAGCACATCCACGTGGGGCTCCAGCTC
TGTTGGTCCACAAGCATTAAGCAAATCTGGGCCAAAATCTATGCAAGATGGCTGGTGTGGTGATGATATG
CCATTGCCTGGAAATCGCCCCACTGGCTGGGAAGAGGAAGAGGATGTGGAGATTGGAATGTGGAATAGTA
ATTCATCTCAAGAGCTTAACTCATCTTTAAATTGGCCACCATATACAAAGAAAATGTCATCGAAGGGTCT
GAGTGGCAAAAAAAGGAGAAGGGAAAGGGGAATGATGAAAGGTGGAAACAAACAAGAAGAAGCGTGGATA
AATCCATTTGTTAAACAGTTTTCAAACATCAGTTTTTCGAGAGACTCACCAGAGGAAAATGTACAAAGCA
ATAAGATGGACCTTTCTGGAGGAATGTTACAAGACAAACGAATGGAGATAGATAAACATAGCCTAAATAT
TGGTGATTACAATCGAACGGTCGGGAAAGGCCCTGGTTCTCGGCCTCAGATTTCCAAAGAGTCTTCCATG
GAGCGCAATCCTTATTTTGATAAGGATGGCATTGTAGCAGATGAATCCCAAAACATGCAGTTTATGTCCA
GTCAAAGCATGAAGCTTCCCCCTTCAAATAGTGCACTACCTAACCAGGCCCTTGGCTCCATAGCAGGGCT
GGGTATGCAAAACTTGAATTCTGTTAGACAGAATGGCAATCCCAGTATGTTTGGTGTTGGAAACACAGCA
GCACAACCCCGGGGCATGCAGCAGCCTCCAGCACAACCTCTTAGTTCATCTCAGCCTAATCTCCGTGCTC
AAGTGCCTCCTCCATTACTCTCCCCTCAGGTTCCAGTTTCATTGCTGAAGTATGCACCAAACAACGGTGG
CCTGAATCCACTCTTTGGCCCTCAACAGGTAGCCATGCTGAACCAGCTATCCCAGCTAAACCAGCTTTCT
CAGATCTCCCAGTTACAGCGATTGTTAGCGCAGCAGCAAAGGGCGCAGAGTCAGAGAAGCGTGCCTTCTG
GGAACCGGCCGCAGCAAGACCAGCAGGGTCGACCTCTTAGTGTGCAGCAGCAAATGATGCAACAATCTCG
TCAACTTGATCCAAACCTGTTGGTGAAGCAGCAGACTCCACCATCTCAGCAGCAGCCACTCCATCAGCCA
GCCATGAAGTCTTTCCTTGACAATGTCATGCCCCACACTACACCTGAGCTGCAAAAAGGGCCATCACCAA
TAAATGCTTTCAGCAACTTCCCTATAGGCTTGAACTCAAACTTGAATGTAAATATGGATATGAACAGTAT
TAAAGAGCCACAGTCAAGACTAAGGAAGTGGACGACAGTGGACAGCATTTCTGTGAACACATCTTTGGAT
CAAAACTCCAGCAAACATGGTGCTATTTCAAGTGGTTTCAGGCTGGAAGAGTCTCCATTTGTTCCCTATG
ACTTTATGAACAGCAGTACTTCACCAGCCAGTCCTCCAGGTTCAATAGGAGATGGCTGGCCACGTGCCAA
ATCGCCTAACGGCTCTAGCAGTGTTAATTGGCCACCAGAATTTCGTCCTGGTGAGCCATGGAAAGGTTAT
CCAAACATTGACCCTGAAACTGACCCTTACGTCACTCCTGGCAGTGTCATAAACAATCTTTCAATTAATA
CTGTGCGGGAAGTTGACCACCTCAGGGACAGGAACAGTGGGTCATCCTCATCCTTGAACACCACGCTGCC
TTCAACTAGTGCCTGGTCATCCATTCGTGCCTCCAACTACAACGTTCCCCTCAGCAGTACAGCACAAAGC
ACTTCAGCCAGAAATAGTGATTCCAAATTGACATGGTCTCCTGGTTCAGTTACAAACACCTCTCTGGCTC
ATGAGCTGTGGAAGGTCCCTTTGCCACCTAAAAACATCACTGCTCCGTCCCGCCCACCTCCGGGACTGAC
TGGTCAGAAGCCACCCTTGTCTACGTGGGATAATTCTCCCCTTCGTATAGGTGGAGGATGGGGAAATTCT
GACGCCAGATATACCCCAGGTTCCAGCTGGGGTGAGAGCAGCTCAGGGAGAATAACAAATTGGCTTGTTC
TAAAAAACCTTACACCTCAGATCGATGGCTCAACTCTGCGCACTCTGTGCATGCAGCACGGCCCGCTGAT
CACATTCCACCTGAACCTCCCTCACGGAAATGCTCTGGTCCGCTACAGTTCAAAAGAAGAGGTAGTGGAG
GCACAAAAGTCTCTGCACATGTGTGTACTGGGGAACACTACTATTCTTGCTGAGTTTGCCAGTGAAGAGG
AGATCAGTCGTTTCTTTGCACAAAGCCAGTCTCTGACCCCTTCTCCCGGCTGGCAGTCTCTCGGGTCCAG
CCAGAGCCGGCTGGGCTCCCTCGACTGTTCCCACTCATTCTCCAGCCGGACCGATCTCAATCACTGGAAT
GGTGCTGGGCTGTCGGGAACTAACTGTGGAGACCTTCACGGCACTTCACTCTGGGGGACCCCGCATTATT
CCACAAGCCTGTGGGGTCCCCCAAGCAGCAGCGACCCCCGAGGAATTAGCAGCCCATCTCCCATTAACGC
TTTTCTTTCTGTTGACCACCTGGGTGGGGGTGGAGAGTCCATGTAAGCGGCCGCTTCCCTTTAGTGAGGG
TTAATGCTTCGAGCAGACATGATAAGATACATTGATGAGTTTGGACAAACCACAACTAGAATGCAGTGAA
AAAAATGCTTTATTTGTGAAATTTGTGATGCTATTGCTTTATTTGTAACCATTATAAGCTGCAATAAACA
AGTAACAACAATTGCATTCATTTTATGTTTCAGGTTCAGGGGGAGATGTGGGAGGTTTTTTAAAGCAAGT
AAAACCTCTACAAATGTGGTAAAATCCGATAAGGATCGATCCGGGCTGGCGTAATAGCGAAGAGGCCCGC
ACCGATCGCCCTTCCCAACAGTTGCGCAGCCTGAATGGCGAATGG
[124 nt withheld, positions 6556-6679]
C
[91 nt withheld, positions 6681-6771]
A
[49 nt withheld, positions 6773-6821]
CCTTTGACGTTGGAGTCCACGTTCTTT
[37 nt withheld, positions 6849-6885]
ACCCTATCTCGGTCTATTCTTTTGATTTATAAGGGATTTTGCCGATTTCGGCCTATTGGTTAAAAAATGA
GCTGATTTAACAAAAATTTAACGCGAATTTTAACAAAATATTAACGCTTACAATTTCCTGATGCGGTATT
TTCTCCTTACGCATCTGTGCGGTATTTCACACCGCATACGCGGATCTGCGCAGCACCATGGCCTGAAATA
ACCTCTGAAAGAGGAACTTGGTTAGGTACCTTCTGAGGCGGAAAGAACCAGCTGTGGAATGTGTGTCAGT
TAGGGTGTGGAAAGTCCCCAGGCTCCCCAGCAGGCAGAAGTATGCAAAGCATGCATCTCAATTAGTCAGC
AACCAGGTGTGGAAAGTCCCCAGGCTCCCCAGCAGGCAGAAGTATGCAAAGCATGCATCTCAATTAGTCA
GCAACCATAGTCCCGCCCCTAACTCCGCCCATCCCGCCCCTAACTCCGCCCAGTTCCGCCCATTCTCCGC
CCCATGGCTGACTAATTTTTTTTATTTATGCAGAGGCCGAGGCCGCCTCGGCCTCTGAGCTATTCCAGAA
GTAGTGAGGAGGCTTTTTTGGAGGCCTAGGCTTTTGCAAAAAGCTTGATTCTTCTGACACAACAGTCTCG
AACTTAAGGCTAGAGCCACCATGATTGAACAAGATGGATTGCACGCAGGTTCTCCGGCCGCTTGGGTGGA
GAGGCTATTCGGCTATGACTGGGCACAACAGACAATCGGCTGCTCTGATGCCGCCGTGTTCCGGCTGTCA
GCGCAGGGGCGCCCGGTTCTTTTTGTCAAGACCGACCTGTCCGGTGCCCTGAATGAACTGCAGGACGAGG
CAGCGCGGCTATCGTGGCTGGCCACGACGGGCGTTCCTTGCGCAGCTGTGCTCGACGTTGTCACTGAAGC
GGGAAGGGACTGGCTGCTATTGGGCGAAGTGCCGGGGCAGGATCTCCTGTCATCTCACCTTGCTCCTGCC
GAGAAAGTATCCATCATGGCTGATGCAATGCGGCGGCTGCATACGCTTGATCCGGCTACCTGCCCATTCG
ACCACCAAGCGAAACATCGCATCGAGCGAGCACGTACTCGGATGGAAGCCGGTCTTGTCGATCAGGATGA
TCTGGACGAAGAGCATCAGGGGCTCGCGCCAGCCGAACTGTTCGCCAGGCTCAAGGCGCGCATGCCCGAC
GGCGAGGATCTCGTCGTGACCCATGGCGATGCCTGCTTGCCGAATATCATGGTGGAAAATGGCCGCTTTT
CTGGATTCATCGACTGTGGCCGGCTGGGTGTGGCGGACCGCTATCAGGACATAGCGTTGGCTACCCGTGA
TATTGCTGAAGAGCTTGGCGGCGAATGGGCTGACCGCTTCCTCGTGCTTTACGGTATCGCCGCTCCCGAT
TCGCAGCGCATCGCCTTCTATCGCCTTCTTGACGAGTTCTTCTGAGCGGGACTCTGGGGTTCGAAATGAC
CGACCAAGCGACGCCCAACCTGCCATCACGATGGCCGCAATAAAATATCTTTATTTTCATTACATCTGTG
TGTTGGTTTTTTGTGTGAATCGATAGCGATAAGGATCCGCGTATGGTGCACTCTCAGTACAATCTGCTCT
GATGCCGCATAGTTAAGCCAGCCCCGACACCCGCCAACACCCGCTGACGCGCCCTGACGGGCTTGTCTGC
TCCCGGCATCCGCTTACAGACAAGCTGTGACCGTCTCCGGGAGCTGCATGTGTCAGAGGTTTTCACCGTC
ATCACCGAAACGCGCGAGACGAAAGGGCCTCGTGATACGCCTATTTTTATAGGTTAATGTCATGATAATA
ATGGTTTCTTAGACGTCAGGTGGCACTTTTCGGGGAAATGTGCGCGGAACCCCTATTTGTTTATTTTTCT
AAATACATTCAAATATGTATCCGCTCATGAGACAATAACCCTGATAAATGCTTCAATAATATTGAAAAAG
GAAGAGTATGAGTATTCAACATTTCCGTGTCGCCCTTATTCCCTTTTTTGCGGCATTTTGCCTTCCTGTT
TTTGCTCACCCAGAAACGCTGGTGAAAGTAAAAGATGCTGAAGATCAGTTGGGTGCACGAGTGGGTTACA
TCGAACTGGATCTCAACAGCGGTAAGATCCTTGAGAGTTTTCGCCCCGAAGAACGTTTTCCAATGATGAG
CACTTTTAAAGTTCTGCTATGTGGCGCGGTATTATCCCGTATTGACGCCGGGCAAGAGCAACTCGGTCGC
CGCATACACTATTCTCAGAATGACTTGGTTGAGTACTCACCAGTCACAGAAAAGCATCTTACGGATGGCA
TGACAGTAAGAGAATTATGCAGTGCTGCCATAACCATGAGTGATAACACTGCGGCCAACTTACTTCTGAC
AACGATCGGAGGACCGAAGGAGCTAACCGCTTTTTTGCACAACATGGGGGATCATGTAACTCGCCTTGAT
CGTTGGGAACCGGAGCTGAATGAAGCCATACCAAACGACGAGCGTGACACCACGATGCCTGTAGCAATGG
CAACAACGTTGCGCAAACTATTAACTGGCGAACTACTTACTCTAGCTTCCCGGCAACAATTAATAGACTG
GATGGAGGCGGATAAAGTTGCAGGACCACTTCTGCGCTCGGCCCTTCCGGCTGGCTGGTTTATTGCTGAT
AAATCTGGAGCCGGTGAGCGTGGGTCTCGCGGTATCATTGCAGCACTGGGGCCAGATGGTAAGCCCTCCC
GTATCGTAGTTATCTACACGACGGGGAGTCAGGCAACTATGGATGAACGAAATAGACAGATCGCTGAGAT
AGGTGCCTCACTGATTAAGCATTGGTAACTGTCAGACCAAGTTTACTCATATATACTTTAGATTGATTTA
AAACTTCATTTTTAATTTAAAAGGATCTAGGTGAAGATCCTTTTTGATAATCTCATGACCAAAATCCCTT
AACGTGAGTTTTCGTTCCACTGAGCGTCAGACCCCGTAGAAAAGATCAAAGGATCTTCTTGAGATCCTTT
TTTTCTGCGCGTAATCTGCTGCTTGCAAACAAAAAAACCACCGCTACCAGCGGTGGTTTGTTTGCCGGAT
CAAGAGCTACCAACTCTTTTTCCGAAGGTAACTGGCTTCAGCAGAGCGCAGATACCAAATACTGTTCTTC
TAGTGTAGCCGTAGTTAGGCCACCACTTCAAGAACTCTGTAGCACCGCCTACATACCTCGCTCTGCTAAT
CCTGTTACCAGTGGCTGCTGCCAGTGGCGATAAGTCGTGTCTTACCGGGTTGGACTCAAGACGATAGTTA
CCGGATAAGGCGCAGCGGTCGGGCTGAACGGGGGGTTCGTGCACACAGCCCAGCTTGGAGCGAACGACCT
ACACCGAACTGAGATACCTACAGCGTGAGCTATGAGAAAGCGCCACGCTTCCCGAAGGGAGAAAGGCGGA
CAGGTATCCGGTAAGCGGCAGGGTCGGAACAGGAGAGCGCACGAGGGAGCTTCCAGGGGGAAACGCCTGG
TATCTTTATAGTCCTGTCGGGTTTCGCCACCTCTGACTTGAGCGTCGATTTTTGTGATGCTCGTCAGGGG
GGCGGAGCCTATGGAAAAACGCCAGCAACGCGGCCTTTTTACGGTTCCTGGCCTTTTGCTGGCCTTTTGC
TCACATGGCTCGACAGATCT
Features (pLannotate 1.2.2; 19 found; start..end, strand, type, name):
    140..517     +  enhancer       CMV enhancer: human cytomegalovirus immediate early enhancer
    518..729     +  promoter       CMV promoter: human cytomegalovirus (CMV) immediate early promoter
    890..1022    +  intron         chimeric intron: chimera between introns from human β-globin and immunoglobulin heavy chain genes
   1067..1085    +  promoter       T7 promoter: promoter for bacteriophage T7 RNA polymerase
   1128..6203    +  CDS            TNRC6A (fragment): TNR6A_HUMAN - Also known as CAGH26, KIAA1460, TNRC6. Experimental evidence at protein level: Swiss-Prot protein existence level 1. Plays a role in RNA-mediated gene silencing by both micro- RNAs (miRNAs) and short interfering RNAs (siRNAs). Required for miRNA- dependent repression of translation and for siRNA-dependent endonucleolytic cleavage of complementary mRNAs by argonaute family proteins. As a scaffolding protein, associates with argonaute proteins bound to partially complementary mRNAs, and can simultaneously recruit CCR4-NOT and PAN deadenylase complexes. From Homo sapiens (Human).
   6218..6235    -  promoter       T3 promoter (fragment): promoter for bacteriophage T3 RNA polymerase
   6244..6373    -  polyA_signal   SV40 poly(A) signal: SV40 polyadenylation signal
   6393..6461    -  CDS            large T antigen (fragment): large T antigen from SV40 (simian virus 40)
   6485..6552    +  CDS            lacZα (fragment): LacZα fragment of β-galactosidase; lacZ fragment
   6556..6984    +  rep_origin     f1 ori (sequence partly withheld): f1 bacteriophage origin of replication; arrow indicates direction of (+) strand synthesis
   7012..7063    -  misc_feature   bom (fragment): basis of mobility region from pBR322
   7128..7485    +  promoter       SV40 promoter: SV40 enhancer and early promoter
   7536..8327    +  CDS            neo: KKA2_KLEPN - Also known as kan, nptII. Experimental evidence at protein level: Swiss-Prot protein existence level 1. Resistance to kanamycin, neomycin, paromomycin, ribostamycin, butirosin and gentamicin B. From Klebsiella pneumoniae.
   8394..8442    +  polyA_signal   poly(A) signal: synthetic polyadenylation signal
   8462..8516    -  misc_feature   bom (fragment): basis of mobility region from pBR322
   8618..8653    -  CDS            rop (fragment): Rop protein, which maintains plasmids at low copy number; rop
   8748..8852    +  promoter       AmpR promoter: bla
   8853..9713    +  CDS            AmpR: β-lactamase; bla; confers resistance to ampicillin, carbenicillin, and related antibiotics
   9884..10472   +  rep_origin     ori: high-copy-number ColE1/pMB1/pBR322/pUC origin of replication
