[The description below was written by a language model from this plasmid's Addgene catalogue record and pLannotate feature annotations shown in this document.]
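Description:
pCIneo-lambdaN-HA-HsTNRC6A-delMII_F is a 10,545 nt mammalian expression plasmid built on the pCI-neo backbone. It is propagated in E. coli through a high-copy ColE1/pUC-type origin with ampicillin selection from the β-lactamase gene. An f1 origin is also present, which permits production of single-stranded DNA. For selection in mammalian cells, the backbone carries a neomycin phosphotransferase cassette driven by the SV40 enhancer/early promoter and terminated by a synthetic poly(A) signal. This cassette allows G418 selection of stable transfectants.

The expression unit consists of the human CMV immediate-early enhancer and promoter followed by a chimeric β-globin/immunoglobulin intron, which generally improves expression of the downstream transcript. A T7 promoter sits just upstream of the insert, and an SV40 polyadenylation signal lies downstream of it. The insert is human TNRC6A (GW182), a scaffold protein in miRNA- and siRNA-mediated silencing that bridges Argonaute proteins and the CCR4-NOT and PAN deadenylase complexes. The "delMII" designation points to a deletion variant, but the record does not define the boundaries of the deleted region. The depositor notes one non-silent substitution, K1578E, relative to the isoform 2 reference.

The plasmid name indicates an N-terminal lambdaN peptide and an HA epitope tag, although the feature table does not annotate either separately. The lambdaN peptide binds BoxB RNA hairpins, so fusions of this type are typically used in tethering assays. In such assays the protein is recruited directly to a BoxB-containing reporter mRNA to test its silencing activity independently of miRNA targeting. This use fits the associated study of Argonaute-independent silencing by TNRC6 domains.
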