Addgene plasmid #146297: pCIneo-lambdaN-HA-HsTNRC6A-delMII_F
Purpose: Mammalian Expression of HsTNRC6A-delMII
Depositing lab: Elisa Izaurralde. Depositing organization: Max Planck Institute for Developmental Biology. Publication: The C-terminal domains of human TNRC6A, TNRC6B, and TNRC6C silence bound transcripts independently of Argonaute proteins. Lazzaretti D, Tournier I, Izaurralde E. RNA. 2009 Jun . 15(6):1059-66. 10.1261/rna.1606309 PubMed 19383768.
Backbone
  Vector backbone: pCI-neo
  Vector type: Mammalian Expression
Growth in bacteria
  Bacterial resistance: Ampicillin, 100 μg/mL
  Growth temperature: 37°C
  Growth strain: DH5alpha
  Copy number: High Copy
Gene/Insert
  Gene/Insert name: HsTNRC6A-delMII
  Species: H. sapiens (human)
  Mutation: one non silent mutation K1578E compared to the sequence of isoform2 given by Uniprot: Q8NDV7-2
  Entrez Gene: TNRC6A (a.k.a. CAGH26, FAME6, GW1, GW182, TNRC6)
  Cloning method: Unknown
Terms and licenses: Academic/Nonprofit Terms; Industry Terms: Not Available to Industry
Depositor comments: Plasmids from this collection were made available to the research community and donated after the lab closed. Please note that the sequence provided by the depositing laboratory may be theoretical/predicted or based on Sanger sequencing results. There may be discrepancies between sequencing results obtained by Addgene and the depositor sequence. If an Addgene verified sequence is not available, please contact before placing your order to request that our lab fully sequence the plasmid.
How to cite: pCIneo-lambdaN-HA-HsTNRC6A-delMII_F was a gift from Elisa Izaurralde (Addgene plasmid # 146297 ; http://n2t.net/addgene:146297 ; RRID:Addgene_146297)
